>Addgene plasmid #244921 | pAAV.hSynap.(cyto).iATPSnFR2.A95K.tdTomato | addgene full sequence | sequence record 493936 | Addgene NGS Result
CTGCATTAATGAATCGGCCAACGCGCGGGGAGAGGCGGTTTGCGTATTGGGCGCTCTTCCGCTTCCTCGC
TCACTGACTCGCTGCGCTCGGTCGTTCGGCTGCGGCGAGCGGTATCAGCTCACTCAAAGGCGGTAATACG
GTTATCCACAGAATCAGGGGATAACGCAGGAAAGAACATGTGAGCAAAAGGCCAGCAAAAGGCCAGGAAC
CGTAAAAAGGCCGCGTTGCTGGCGTTTTTCCATAGGCTCCGCCCCCCTGACGAGCATCACAAAAATCGAC
GCTCAAGTCAGAGGTGGCGAAACCCGACAGGACTATAAAGATACCAGGCGTTTCCCCCTGGAAGCTCCCT
CGTGCGCTCTCCTGTTCCGACCCTGCCGCTTACCGGATACCTGTCCGCCTTTCTCCCTTCGGGAAGCGTG
GCGCTTTCTCATAGCTCACGCTGTAGGTATCTCAGTTCGGTGTAGGTCGTTCGCTCCAAGCTGGGCTGTG
TGCACGAACCCCCCGTTCAGCCCGACCGCTGCGCCTTATCCGGTAACTATCGTCTTGAGTCCAACCCGGT
AAGACACGACTTATCGCCACTGGCAGCAGCCACTGGTAACAGGATTAGCAGAGCGAGGTATGTAGGCGGT
GCTACAGAGTTCTTGAAGTGGTGGCCTAACTACGGCTACACTAGAAGAACAGTATTTGGTATCTGCGCTC
TGCTGAAGCCAGTTACCTTCGGAAAAAGAGTTGGTAGCTCTTGATCCGGCAAACAAACCACCGCTGGTAG
CGGTGGTTTTTTTGTTTGCAAGCAGCAGATTACGCGCAGAAAAAAAGGATCTCAAGAAGATCCTTTGATC
TTTTCTACGGGGTCTGACGCTCAGTGGAACGAAAACTCACGTTAAGGGATTTTGGTCATGAGATTATCAA
AAAGGATCTTCACCTAGATCCTTTTAAATTAAAAATGAAGTTTTAAATCAATCTAAAGTATATATGAGTA
AACTTGGTCTGACAGTTACCAATGCTTAATCAGTGAGGCACCTATCTCAGCGATCTGTCTATTTCGTTCA
TCCATAGTTGCCTGACTCCCCGTCGTGTAGATAACTACGATACGGGAGGGCTTACCATCTGGCCCCAGTG
CTGCAATGATACCGCGAGACCCACGCTCACCGGCTCCAGATTTATCAGCAATAAACCAGCCAGCCGGAAG
GGCCGAGCGCAGAAGTGGTCCTGCAACTTTATCCGCCTCCATCCAGTCTATTAATTGTTGCCGGGAAGCT
AGAGTAAGTAGTTCGCCAGTTAATAGTTTGCGCAACGTTGTTGCCATTGCTACAGGCATCGTGGTGTCAC
GCTCGTCGTTTGGTATGGCTTCATTCAGCTCCGGTTCCCAACGATCAAGGCGAGTTACATGATCCCCCAT
GTTGTGCAAAAAAGCGGTTAGCTCCTTCGGTCCTCCGATCGTTGTCAGAAGTAAGTTGGCCGCAGTGTTA
TCACTCATGGTTATGGCAGCACTGCATAATTCTCTTACTGTCATGCCATCCGTAAGATGCTTTTCTGTGA
CTGGTGAGTACTCAACCAAGTCATTCTGAGAATAGTGTATGCGGCGACCGAGTTGCTCTTGCCCGGCGTC
AATACGGGATAATACCGCGCCACATAGCAGAACTTTAAAAGTGCTCATCATTGGAAAACGTTCTTCGGGG
CGAAAACTCTCAAGGATCTTACCGCTGTTGAGATCCAGTTCGATGTAACCCACTCGTGCACCCAACTGAT
CTTCAGCATCTTTTACTTTCACCAGCGTTTCTGGGTGAGCAAAAACAGGAAGGCAAAATGCCGCAAAAAA
GGGAATAAGGGCGACACGGAAATGTTGAATACTCATACTCTTCCTTTTTCAATATTATTGAAGCATTTAT
CAGGGTTATTGTCTCATGAGCGGATACATATTTGAATGTATTTAGAAAAATAAACAAATAGGGGTTCCGC
GCACATTTCCCCGAAAAGTGCCACCTAAATTGTAAGCGTTAATATTTTGTTAAAATTCGCGTTAAATTTT
TGTTAAATCAGCTCATTTTTTAACCAATAGGCCGAAATCGGCAAAATCCCTTATAAATCAAAAGAATAGA
CCGAGATAGGGT
[37 nt withheld, positions 2113-2149]
AAAGAACGTGGACTCCAACGTCAAAGG
[49 nt withheld, positions 2177-2225]
T
[91 nt withheld, positions 2227-2317]
G
[124 nt withheld, positions 2319-2442]
CCCATTCGCCATTCAGGCTGCGCAACTGTTGGGAAGGGCGATCGGTGCGGGCCTCTTCGCTATTACGCCA
GCTGCGCGCTCGCTCGCTCACTGAGGCCGCCCGGGCAAAGCCCGGGCGTCGGGCGACCTTTGGTCGCCCG
GCCTCAGTGAGCGAGCGAGCGCGCAGAGAGGGAGTGGCCAACTCCATCACTAGGGGTTCCTTGTAGTTAA
TGATTAACCCGCCATGCTACTTATCTACGTAGCCATGCTCTAGGAAGATCCAGGGCCCTGCGTATGAGTG
CAAGTGGGTTTTAGGACCAGGATGAGGCGGGGTGGGGGTGCCTACCTGACGACCGGCCCCGACCCACTGG
ACAAGCACCCAACCCCCATTCCCCAAATTGCGCATCCCCTATCAGAGAGGGGGAGGGGAAACAGGATGCG
GCGAGGCGCGTGCGCACTGCCAGCTTCAGCACCGCGGACAGTGCCTTCGCCCCCGCCTGGCGGCGCGCGC
CACCGCCGCCTCAGCACTGAAGGCGCGCTGACGTCACTCGCCGGTCCCCCGCAAACTCCCCTTCCCGGCC
ACCTTGGTCGCGTCCGCGCCGCCGCCGGCCCAGCCGGACCGCACCACGCGAGGCGCGAGATAGGGGGGCA
CGGGCGCGACCATCTGCGCTGCGGCGCCGGCGACTCAGCGCTGCCTCAGTCTGCGGTGGGCAGCGGAGGA
GTCGTGTCGTGCCTGAGAGCGCAGTCCAATTCAAGCTGCTAGCAAGGATCCCGCCACCATGGGCAGATCT
ATGAAGACTATTCACGTGAGTGTCGTAACTCCCGACGGGCCTGTATATGAGGATGACGTTGAAATGGTGA
GCGTCAAAGCAAAAAGTGGCGAGCTCGGTATTCTCCCAGGCCACATTCCCTTGAAAGCTCCCCTAGAGAT
CAGTGCCGCACGCCTGAAGAAAGGGGGCAAAACACAGTATATCGCTGTGTCAGGCGGCAACCTCGAAGTG
CGGCCTGACAAGGTGACCATCTATGCCCAGGCAGCCGAGAGGGCTGAGGATATCGATGTCCTGCGCGCCA
AGAAAGCCAAGGAGAGAGCCGAGCGCCGACTCCAATCACAGGTCCTGGTCGGGAACGTCTATATCACCGC
CGACAAGCAGAAGAACGGCATCAAGGCGAACTTCAAGATCCGCCACAACGTGGAGGACGGCAGCATGCAG
CTCGCCGACCACTACCAGCAGAACACCCCCATCGGCGACGGCCCCGTGCTGCTGCCCGACAACCACTACC
TGAGCACCCAGTCCGTGCTGAGCAAAGACCCTAACGAGAAGCGCGATCACATGGTCCTGCTGGAGTTCGT
GACCGCCGCCGGGATCACTCTCGGCATGGACGAGCTGTACAAGGGCGGTACCGGAGGGAGCATGAGCAAG
GGCGAGGAGCTGTTCACCGGGGTGGTGCCCATCCTGGTCGAGCTGGACGGCGACGTAAACGGCCACAAGT
TCAGCGTGCGCGGCGAGGGCGAGGGCGATGCCACCAACGGCAAGCTGACCCTGAAGTTCATCTGCACCAC
CGGCAAGCTGCCCGTGCCCTGGCCCACCCTCGTGACCACCCTGACCTACGGCGTGCAGTGCTTCAGCCGC
TACCCCGACCACATGAAGCAGCACGACTTCTTCAAGTCCGCCATGCCCGAAGGCTACGTCCAGGAGCGCA
CCATCAGCTTCAAGGACGACGGCACCTACAAGACCCGCGCCGAGGTGAAGTTCGAGGGCGACACCCTGGT
GAACCGCATCGAGCTGAAGGGCATCGACTTCAAGGAGGACGGCAACATCCTGGGGCACAAGCTGGAGTAC
AACTTTATTTGTGTGGACATCGATTTTAAGCGCGCCGAGCTCGCCCTTAAGCGCGCAATGAATAGGCTCT
CAGTTGCCGAAATGAAGCTGCAGGGCGGAGGCTCGGGCGGAGGTGGGTCGGGTGGCGGCGGATCAATGGT
TAGCAAGGGTGAAGAGGTGATTAAAGAGTTTATGCGTTTTAAAGTACGCATGGAGGGTAGCATGAACGGT
CATGAGTTTGAGATCGAGGGCGAAGGCGAAGGTCGTCCGTACGAGGGTACGCAGACCGCTAAACTGAAAG
TAACCAAAGGCGGTCCTCTGCCGTTCGCGTGGGACATCCTGTCCCCGCAGTTTATGTATGGTTCCAAGGC
CTACGTCAAACACCCAGCCGATATCCCGGACTACAAGAAGCTGTCTTTCCCGGAGGGTTTCAAGTGGGAG
CGTGTAATGAACTTTGAGGACGGTGGCCTGGTTACCGTCACCCAGGATAGCTCTCTGCAAGATGGCACCC
TGATCTACAAGGTGAAGATGCGTGGTACGAACTTTCCGCCGGATGGCCCGGTGATGCAGAAAAAGACGAT
GGGATGGGAAGCATCTACCGAGCGCCTGTATCCGCGTGACGGTGTTCTGAAAGGTGAGATCCACCAGGCG
CTGAAACTGAAGGACGGCGGTCACTACCTGGTTGAATTTAAGACGATCTATATGGCCAAAAAGCCGGTTC
AACTGCCAGGTTACTACTACGTGGACACCAAACTGGATATCACGTCTCACAACGAAGATTATACCATCGT
CGAACAGTATGAACGTAGCGAGGGCCGTCACCACCTGTTCCTGGGCCACGGTACTGGTTCTACGGGTTCT
GGTTCCTCTGGCACTGCGTCTTCCGAAGACAACAACATGGCGGTGATCAAAGAGTTCATGAGGTTCAAAG
TACGTATGGAAGGTTCTATGAACGGCCATGAGTTCGAGATTGAAGGTGAGGGCGAGGGTCGCCCATACGA
GGGCACTCAGACCGCAAAGCTGAAAGTTACCAAAGGTGGCCCACTGCCTTTTGCGTGGGATATCCTGTCT
CCGCAGTTCATGTACGGTTCCAAAGCCTACGTAAAACACCCGGCAGACATCCCGGATTACAAAAAGCTGT
CCTTCCCAGAGGGCTTCAAATGGGAACGTGTTATGAATTTCGAAGATGGCGGCCTGGTCACTGTTACGCA
GGACAGCAGCCTGCAAGACGGTACTCTGATTTACAAAGTGAAAATGCGTGGCACTAACTTCCCGCCTGAC
GGTCCAGTAATGCAGAAGAAAACTATGGGCTGGGAAGCTAGCACCGAACGTCTGTACCCGCGCGACGGTG
TGCTGAAAGGCGAGATTCACCAGGCCCTGAAGCTGAAGGATGGTGGTCACTATCTGGTTGAGTTCAAAAC
TATCTACATGGCAAAAAAGCCTGTACAACTGCCGGGCTATTACTACGTTGACACTAAACTGGACATCACC
TCCCACAACGAGGATTATACTATTGTTGAACAGTACGAGCGTTCTGAAGGTCGCCATCATCTGTTTCTGT
ATGGTATGGACGAACTGTATAAATAGAAGCTTATCGATAATCAACCTCTGGATTACAAAATTTGTGAAAG
ATTGACTGGTATTCTTAACTATGTTGCTCCTTTTACGCTATGTGGATACGCTGCTTTAATGCCTTTGTAT
CATGCTATTGCTTCCCGTATGGCTTTCATTTTCTCCTCCTTGTATAAATCCTGGTTGCTGTCTCTTTATG
AGGAGTTGTGGCCCGTTGTCAGGCAACGTGGCGTGGTGTGCACTGTGTTTGCTGACGCAACCCCCACTGG
TTGGGGCATTGCCACCACCTGTCAGCTCCTTTCCGGGACTTTCGCTTTCCCCCTCCCTATTGCCACGGCG
GAACTCATCGCCGCCTGCCTTGCCCGCTGCTGGACAGGGGCTCGGCTGTTGGGCACTGACAATTCCGTGG
TGTTGTCGGGGAAATCATCGTCCTTTCCTTGGCTGCTCGCCTGTGTTGCCACCTGGATTCTGCGCGGGAC
GTCCTTCTGCTACGTCCCTTCGGCCCTCAATCCAGCGGACCTTCCTTCCCGCGGCCTGCTGCCGGCTCTG
CGGCCTCTTCCGCGTCTTCGCCTTCGCCCTCAGACGAGTCGGATCTCCCTTTGGGCCGCCTCCCCGCATC
GATACCGTCGACCTCGACCCGGGCGGCCGCTTCGAGCAGACATGATAAGATACATTGATGAGTTTGGACA
AACCACAACTAGAATGCAGTGAAAAAAATGCTTTATTTGTGAAATTTGTGATGCTATTGCTTTATTTGTA
ACCATTATAAGCTGCAATAAACAAGTTAACAACAACAATTGCATTCATTTTATGTTTCAGGTTCAGGGGG
AGATGTGGGAGGTTTTTTAAAGCAAGTAAAACCTCTACAAATGTGGTAAAATCGATAAGGATCTTCCTAG
AGCATGGCTACGTAGATAAGTAGCATGGCGGGTTAATCATTAACTACAAGGAACCCCTAGTGATGGAGTT
GGCCACTCCCTCTCTGCGCGCTCGCTCGCTCACTGAGGCCGGGCGACCAAAGGTCGCCCGACGCCCGGGC
TTTGCCCGGGCGGCCTCAGTGAGCGAGCGAGCGCGCAG
Features (pLannotate 1.2.2; 17 found; start..end, strand, type, name):
    237..825     -  rep_origin     ori: high-copy-number ColE1/pMB1/pBR322/pUC origin of replication
    996..1856    -  CDS            AmpR: β-lactamase; bla; confers resistance to ampicillin, carbenicillin, and related antibiotics
   1857..1961    -  promoter       AmpR promoter: bla
   2014..2442    -  rep_origin     f1 ori (sequence partly withheld): f1 bacteriophage origin of replication; arrow indicates direction of (+) strand synthesis
   2447..2516    -  CDS            lacZα (fragment): LacZα fragment of β-galactosidase; lacZ fragment
   2511..2643    -  repeat_region  AAV2 ITR (fragment): inverted terminal repeat of adeno-associated virus serotype 2 inverted
   2719..3166    +  promoter       hSyn promoter: human synapsin I promoter; confers neuron-specific expression (Kügler et al., 2003)
   3213..3533    +  CDS            atpC (fragment): ATPE_GEOKA - Experimental evidence at protein level: Swiss-Prot protein existence level 1. Produces ATP from ADP in the presence of a proton gradient across the membrane. From Geobacillus kaustophilus (strain HTA426).
   3546..4265    +  CDS            cEGFP: cEGFP is a basic (constitutively fluorescent) green fluorescent protein published in 2008, derived from Aequorea victoria.
   4278..4349    +  CDS            atpC (fragment): ATPE_BACP3 - Experimental evidence at protein level: Swiss-Prot protein existence level 1. Produces ATP from ADP in the presence of a proton gradient across the membrane. From Bacillus sp. (strain PS3).
   4398..5825    +  CDS            tdTomato: tdTomato is a basic (constitutively fluorescent) orange fluorescent protein published in 2004, derived from Discosoma sp.. It is reported to be a somewhat slowly-maturing tandem dimer with low acid sensitivity.
   5841..6429    +  misc_feature   WPRE: woodchuck hepatitis virus posttranscriptional regulatory element
   6430..6449    +  misc_feature   MCS (fragment): pBluescript multiple cloning site
   6478..6599    -  polyA_signal   SV40 poly(A) signal: SV40 polyadenylation signal
   6622..6690    -  CDS            large T antigen (fragment): large T antigen from SV40 (simian virus 40)
   6761..4       +  repeat_region  AAV2 ITR (across the origin): inverted terminal repeat of adeno-associated virus serotype 2 inverted
   6888..54      -  CDS            lacI (fragment) (across the origin): lac repressor; lacI; The lac repressor binds to the lac operator to inhibit transcription in E. coli. This inhibition can be relieved by adding lactose or isopropyl-β-D-thiogalactopyranoside (IPTG).
