[The description below was written by a language model from this plasmid's Addgene catalogue record and pLannotate feature annotations shown in this document.]
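Description:
pAAV.hSynap.(cyto).iATPSnFR2.A95K.tdTomato is an adeno-associated virus transfer plasmid of about 6.9 kb, built on a pAAV backbone and intended for packaging a neuron-targeted ATP sensor into recombinant AAV. The bacterial portion carries a ColE1/pUC-type origin, an f1 phage origin and a β-lactamase gene with its own promoter for ampicillin selection. Although the annotated origin is of the high-copy type, the catalogue lists the plasmid as low copy and names a recombination-deficient stable strain for propagation, which is usual for plasmids containing repeat-rich ITRs. Short lacZα, lacI and SV40 large T antigen matches in the annotation are backbone remnants rather than functional genes.

Between the two AAV2 inverted terminal repeats, which are the signals needed for replication and packaging of the vector genome, the human synapsin I promoter drives neuron-specific expression of a single fusion protein. The sensor portion consists of a bacterial F0F1-ATP synthase epsilon subunit (annotated as atpC fragments from Geobacillus/Bacillus PS3) interrupted by a GFP-derived domain, so that ATP binding to the epsilon subunit alters green fluorescence. The A95K mutation defines this particular iATPSnFR2 variant; the record does not state its effect on sensor properties. The "cyto" in the name indicates cytosolic localisation, and no targeting sequence is annotated. tdTomato follows the sensor as an ATP-insensitive red fluorophore, presumably providing a reference signal for ratiometric normalisation against expression level. A WPRE enhances transcript stability and expression, and an SV40 polyadenylation signal is annotated downstream, on the opposite strand. The catalogue lists mouse as the insert species, though the annotated coding parts are of bacterial, jellyfish and coral origin. The construct is suited to imaging intracellular ATP dynamics in neurons.
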