Addgene plasmid #244921: pAAV.hSynap.(cyto).iATPSnFR2.A95K.tdTomato
Purpose: iATPSnFR2.A95K variant with non-responsive tdTomato
Depositing lab: Tim Brown & HHMI-JRC Tool Translation Team. Depositing organization: HHMI, Janelia Research Campus. Publication: iATPSnFR2: A high-dynamic-range fluorescent sensor for monitoring intracellular ATP. Marvin JS, Kokotos AC, Kumar M, Pulido C, Tkachuk AN, Yao JS, Brown TA, Ryan TA. Proc Natl Acad Sci U S A. 2024 May 21;121(21):e2314604121. doi: 10.1073/pnas.2314604121. Epub 2024 May 15. PubMed 38748581.
Backbone
  Vector backbone: pAAV
  Vector type: AAV
Growth in bacteria
  Bacterial resistance: Ampicillin, 100 μg/mL
  Growth temperature: 30°C
  Growth strain: NEB Stable
  Copy number: Low Copy
Gene/Insert
  Gene/Insert name: iATPSnFR2.A95K.tdTomato
  Species: M. musculus (mouse)
  Mutation: A95K
  Cloning method: Restriction Enzyme; 5′ cloning site Unknown (unknown if destroyed)
Terms and licenses: Academic/Nonprofit Terms; Industry Terms: Not Available to Industry
How to cite: pAAV.hSynap.(cyto).iATPSnFR2.A95K.tdTomato was a gift from Tim Brown & HHMI-JRC Tool Translation Team (Addgene plasmid # 244921 ; http://n2t.net/addgene:244921 ; RRID:Addgene_244921)
